>Addgene plasmid #195929 | L1P27 | addgene full sequence | sequence record 426695 | Addgene NGS Result
TATGTTCAATTAGCTTTTCAATTATGAATATATATATCAATTATTGGTCGCCCTTGGCTTGTGGACAATG
CGCTACGCGCACCGGCTCCGCCCGTGGACAACCGCAAGCGGTTGCCCACCGTCGAGCGCCTTTGCCCACA
ACCCGGCGGCCGGCCGCAACAGATCGTTTTATAAATTTTTTTTTTTGAAAAAGAAAAAGCCCGAAAGGCG
GCAACCTCTCGGGCTTCTGGATTTCCGATCCCCGGAATTAGATCTTGGCAGGATATATTGTGGTGTAACG
TTATCGATCTGGATTTTAGTACTGGATTTTGGTTTTAGGAATTAGAAATTTTATTGATAGAAGTATTTTA
CAAATACAAATACATACTAAGGGTTTCTTATATGCTCAACACATGAGCGAAACCCTATAAGAACCCTAAT
TTCCCTTATCGGGAAACTACTCACACATTATTTATGGAGAAAATAGAGAGAGATAGATTTGTAGAGAGAG
ACTGGTGATTTCAGCGTACCGAATTAATTCCTGAATCACTGCGACCGGCCCTCCCGCGACCCAGCCGAGC
GAGCTTAGCGAACTGTGGACGAGAACTGTGCCACCAAGCGTAAGGCCGTTCTCTCGCATTTGCCTTGCTA
GGCTCGCGCGAGTTGCTGGCTGAGGCGTTCTCGAAATCAGCTCTTGTTCGGTCGGCATCTACTCTATTCC
TTTGCCCTCGGACGAGTGCTGGGGCGTCGGTTTCCACTATCGGCGAGTACTTCTACACAGCCATCGGTCC
AGACGGCCGCGCTTCTGCGGGCGATTTGTGTACGCCCGACAGTCCCGGCTCCGGATCGGACGATTGCGTC
GCATCGACCCTGCGCCCAAGCTGCATCATCGAAATTGCCGTCAACCAAGCTCTGATAGAGTTGGTCAAGA
CCAATGCGGAGCATATACGCCCGGAGCCTTGGCGATCCTGCAAGCTCCGGATGCCTCCGCTCGAAGTAGC
GCGTCTGCTGCTCCATACAAGCCAACCACGGCCTCCAGAAGAAGATGTTGGCGACCTCGTATTGGGAATC
CCCGAACATCGCCTCGCTCCAGTCAATGACCGCTGTTATGCGGCCATTGTCCGTCAGGACATTGTTGGAG
CCGAAATCCGCGTGCACGAGGTGCCGGACTTCGGGGCAGTCCTCGGCCCAAAGCATCAGCTCATCGAGAG
CCTGCGCGACGGACGCACTGACGGTGTCGTCCATCACAGTTTGCCAGTGATACACATGGGGATCAGCAAT
CGCGCATATGAAATCACGCCATGTAGTGTATTGACCGATTCCTTGCGGTCCGAATGGGCCGAACCCGCTC
GTCTGGCTAAGATCGGCCGCAGCGATAGCATCCATAGCCTCCGCGACCGGCTGAAGAACAGCGGGCAGTT
CGGTTTCAGGCAGGTCTTGCAACGTGACACCCTGTGCACGGCGGGAGATGCAATAGGTCAGGCTCTCGCT
GAACTCCCCAATGTCAAGCACTTCCGGAATCGGGAGCGCGGCCGATGCAAAGTGCCGATAAACATAACGA
TCTTTGTAGAAACCATCGGCGCAGCTATTTACCCGCAGGACATATCCACGCCCTCCTACATCGAAGCTGA
AAGCACGAGATTCTTCGCCCTCCGAGAGCTGCATCAGGTCGGAGACGCTGTCGAACTTTTCGATCAGAAA
CTTCTCGACAGACGTCGCGGTGAGTTCAGGCTTTTTCATAGGGGGGATCAGCTTGGGCTGTCCTCTCCAA
ATGAAATGAACTTCCTTATATAGAGGAAGGGTCTTGCGAAGGATAGTGGGATTGTGCGTCATCCCTTACG
TCAGTGGAGATGTCACATCAATCCACTTGCTTTGAAGACGTGGTTGGAACGTCTTCTTTTTCCACGATGC
TCCTCGTGGGTGGGGGTCCATCTTTGGGACCACTGTCGGCAGAGGCATCTTGAATGATAGCCTTTCCTTT
ATCGCAATGATGGCATTTGTAGGAGCCACCTTCCTTTTCTACTGTCCTTTCGATGAAGTGACAGATAGCT
GGGCAATGGAATCCGAGGAGGTTTCCCGAAATTACCCTTTGTTGAAAAGTCTCAATAGCCCTTTGGTCTT
CTGAGACTGTATCTTTGACATTTTTGGAGTAGGGGTACGATAACATTAACGCTTACAATTTCCATTCGCC
ATTCAGGCTGCGCAACTGTTGGGAAGGGCGATCGGTGCGGGCCTCTTCGCTATTACGCCAGCTGGCGAAA
GGGGGATGTGCTGCAAGGCGATTAAGTTGGGTAACGCCAGGGTTTTCCCAGTCACGACGTTGTAAAACGA
CGGCCAGTGAATTGTAATACGACTCACTATAGGGCTTGGAGGAATTCCAATCCCACAAAAATCTGAGCTT
AACAGCACAGTTGCTCCTCTCAGAGCAGAATCGGGTATTCAACACCCTCATATCAACTACTACGTTGTGT
ATAACGGTCCACATGCCGGTATATACGATGACTGGGGTTGTACAAAGGCGGCAACAAACGGCGTTCCCGG
AGTTGCACACAAGAAATTTGCCACTATTACAGAGGCAAGAGCAGCAGCTGACGCGTACACAACAAGTCAG
CAAACAGACAGGTTGAACTTCATCCCCAAAGGAGAAGCTCAACTCAAGCCCAAGAGCTTTGCTAAGGCCC
TAACAAGCCCACCAAAGCAAAAAGCCCACTGGCTCACGCTAGGAACCAAAAGGCCCAGCAGTGATCCAGC
CCCAAAAGAGATCTCCTTTGCCCCGGAGATTACAATGGACGATTTCCTCTATCTTTACGATCTAGGAAGG
AAGTTCGAAGGTGAAGGTGACGACACTATGTTCACCACTGATAATGAGAAGGTTAGCCTCTTCAATTTCA
GAAAGAATGCTGACCCACAGATGGTTAGAGAGGCCTACGCAGCAAGTCTCATCAAGACGATCTACCCGAG
TAACAATCTCCAGGAGATCAAATACCTTCCCAAGAAGGTTAAAGATGCAGTCAAAAGATTCAGGACTAAT
TGCATCAAGAACACAGAGAAAGACATATTTCTCAAGATCAGAAGTACTATTCCAGTATGGACGATTCAAG
GCTTGCTTCATAAACCAAGGCAAGTAATAGAGATTGGAGTCTCTAAAAAGGTAGTTCCTACTGAATCTAA
GGCCATGCATGGAGTCTAAGATTCAAATCGAGGATCTAACAGAACTCGCCGTCAAGACTGGCGAACAGTT
CATACAGAGTCTTTTACGACTCAATGACAAGAAGAAAATCTTCGTCAACATGGTGGAGCACGACACTCTG
GTCTACTCCAAAAATGTCAAAGATACAGTCTCAGAAGATCAAAGGGCTATTGAGACTTTTCAACAAAGGA
TAATTTCGGGAAACCTCCTCGGATTCCATTGCCCAGCTATCTGTCACTTCATCGAAAGGACAGTAGAAAA
GGAAGGTGGCTCCTACAAATGCCATCATTGCGATAAAGGAAAGGCTATCATTCAAGATCTCTCTGCCGAC
AGTGGTCCCAAAGATGGACCCCCACCCACGAGGAGCATCGTGGAAAAAGAAGAGGTTCCAACCACGTCTA
CAAAGCAAGTGGATTGATGTGACATCTCCACTGACGTAAGGGATGACGCACAATCCCACTATCCTTCGCA
AGACCCTTCCTCTATATAAGGAAGTTCATTTCATTTGGAGAGGACACGCTCGAGTATAAGAGCTCATTTT
TACAACAATTACCAACAACAACAAACAACAAACAACATTACAATTACATTTACAATTATCGATACAATGC
AAATCTTCGTTAAAACTCTGACGGGCAAAACGATCACGTTAGAAGTAGAGCCATCCGATACGATAGAAAA
CGTGAAGGCTAAAATTCAGGACAAAGAGGGAATACCGCCTGACCAACAGAGGCTCATTTTTGCAGGCAAG
CAGCTTGAAGATGGTCGAACACTGAGTGATTACAACATCCAAAAGGAGAGCACTCTGCATCTAGTCTTAC
GTCTGCGAGGGGGCCGTCATGGTAGCGGTGCGTGGTTGCTGCCCGTGAGTCTCGTGAAGAGGAAGACGAC
TCTTGCTGGAGCCGACACGTATGCCGGCGCTTATGATAGACAATCAAGAGAAAGAGAGAACTCTTCTGCC
GCCTCTCCAGCTACACAGAGATCTGCCAACGAGGATAAAGCTGCTGATTTACAAAGAGAGGTAGAGAGAG
ATGGGGGTAGGTTTAGATTTGTGGGTCATTTCTCTGAGGCTCCTGGTACATCAGCCTTTGGTACTGCTGA
ACGGCCTGAATTTGAAAGAATATTAAATGAGTGTCGGGCCGGTCGACTAAATATGATAATAGTTTATGAT
GTATCTAGGTTCAGTAGACTCAAAGTTATGGATGCAATTCCGATCGTGAGCGAGCTACTTGCACTCGGTG
TTACTATCGTAAGTACACAAGAAGGTGTATTCAGGCAGGGTAATGTGATGGACCTTATACACCTTATTAT
GCGACTCGACGCTAGCCATAAAGAGTCATCACTGAAGAGTGCTAAAATCTTGGACACCAAGAACCTGCAA
AGGGAGCTTGGAGGCTATGTAGGAGGAAAAGCTCCGTATGGTTTCGAACTCGTGAGTGAGACAAAAGAGA
TTACCAGAAATGGTAGGATGGTGAACGTGGTTATTAATAAGCTAGCTCATAGCACAACCCCTCTCACAGG
GCCTTTTGAGTTCGAACCTGACGTTATTAGATGGTGGTGGAGAGAGATCAAAACTCACAAACATCTTCCA
TTTAAGCCAGGTAGCCAGGCTGCTATCCACCCTGGATCTATCACTGGGCTTTGTAAAAGGATGGATGCTG
ACGCAGTGCCAACTCGAGGGGAAACAATCGGTAAGAAGACTGCATCTTCCGCTTGGGATCCCGCTACAGT
TATGAGAATCCTTCGGGATCCGCGTATTGCTGGATTCGCCGCAGAAGTCATTTATAAGAAAAAACCTGAT
GGTACTCCTACTACAAAAATCGAAGGTTATAGGATCCAAAGGGATCCTATTACTTTGCGTCCAGTTGAAT
TAGACTGTGGACCGATCATCGAACCTGCCGAGTGGTACGAGTTGCAGGCCTGGCTTGATGGTAGAGGGCG
TGGAAAGGGTTTATCTCGGGGACAGGCAATTTTGTCAGCAATGGATAAGCTTTATTGTGAGTGTGGGGCT
GTTATGACATCAAAACGTGGAGAAGAGTCAATCAAGGATTCTTACAGGTGCAGACGTCGTAAAGTGGTGG
ACCCTTCTGCTCCAGGACAGCATGAGGGTACATGCAACGTTTCTATGGCTGCTCTTGATAAATTTGTGGC
CGAACGTATTTTCAACAAGATTAGACACGCTGAAGGGGATGAGGAAACTTTAGCTCTTCTTTGGGAGGCT
GCCCGGCGTTTTGGTAAGCTAACAGAGGCACCAGAAAAAAGTGGCGAAAGAGCTAATTTGGTAGCCGAAA
GAGCAGACGCCTTGAATGCATTGGAAGAACTTTACGAAGATAGGGCTGCCGGAGCATATGATGGACCAGT
TGGTCGGAAGCATTTCAGGAAGCAACAAGCTGCACTAACTTTGAGACAGCAAGGCGCAGAGGAGCGACTC
GCAGAGCTTGAGGCCGCCGAGGCCCCAAAGCTTCCACTCGATCAATGGTTTCCTGAGGATGCCGACGCTG
ATCCTACAGGTCCAAAGAGCTGGTGGGGAAGAGCTAGCGTAGACGATAAGAGAGTGTTTGTGGGTCTATT
TGTTGACAAGATTGTAGTTACTAAGTCCACTACGGGTCGAGGACAGGGCACTCCCATCGAAAAGAGAGCC
AGTATTACCTGGGCAAAGCCTCCAACCGATGATGATGAAGACGATGCACAAGATGGTACCGAGGATGTGG
CAGCACCAAAAAAAAAGAGGAAGGTGTAAGCTTAGAGACTCTTATCAAGAATCCCATCTCTTGCTTGCTT
TTTTTTGTTGTCTTCCCTTTGATAGGGTTTGTTTTTCTTGTTTCAGTGACTTTCTATGTTAAAAGATAAT
GTCAGTAAAAGGATTTGGTTTTCTATTATTCTGAATCGATTACGGAAGATTCTTGCTTAATTCCAATCTA
TACAAGTATCGTGAAATAATGACCGTTTATGTGATTAGGAGACGTGTTTCATTAATAAAATATAAGATCA
ATACATTGTTAGTAGTGATAAACTATGTACAAATTGTATTGATTGTAAAAGAAACACAATAGGTTCCTTT
TTTCTACAATATATTGTGACAGACTCTCTGTTTTAACGAATGAATTAAATTTGTCAACGAAAAAATTAAA
GAATGATGTGATCACTTTGCACCTTGGTTCATCTTCAGAGGCTTCTGCATGTTCCATGCATTGAGGCTCT
CTACGGTCACAGGTTGTGAGCCGTTGTTAAAGACAAACAAATGCGCTACCACAGAATCAGGGGATAACGC
AGGAAAGAACATGAAGGCCTTGACAGGATATATTGGCGGGTAAACTAAGTCGCTGTATGTGTTTGTTTGA
GATCTCATGTGAGCAAAAGGCCAGCAAAAGGCCAGGAACCGTAAAAAGGCCGCGTTGCTGGCGTTTTTCC
ATAGGCTCCGCCCCCCTGACGAGCATCACAAAAATCGACGCTCAAGTCAGAGGTGGCGAAACCCGACAGG
ACTATAAAGATACCAGGCGTTTCCCCCTGGAAGCTCCCTCGTGCGCTCTCCTGTTCCGACCCTGCCGCTT
ACCGGATACCTGTCCGCCTTTCTCCCTTCGGGAAGCGTGGCGCTTTCTCATAGCTCACGCTGTAGGTATC
TCAGTTCGGTGTAGGTCGTTCGCTCCAAGCTGGGCTGTGTGCACGAACCCCCCGTTCAGCCCGACCGCTG
CGCCTTATCCGGTAACTATCGTCTTGAGTCCAACCCGGTAAGACACGACTTATCGCCACTGGCAGCAGCC
ACTGGTAACAGGATTAGCAGAGCGAGGTATGTAGGCGGTGCTACAGAGTTCTTGAAGTGGTGGCCTAACT
ACGGCTACACTAGAAGAACAGTATTTGGTATCTGCGCTCTGCTGAAGCCAGTTACCTTCGGAAGAAGAGT
TGGTAGCTCTTGATCCGGCAAACAAACCACCGCTGGTAGCGGTGGTTTTTTTGTTTGCAAGCAGCAGATT
ACGCGCAGAAAAAAAGGATCTCAAGAAGATCCTTTGATCTTTTCTACGGGGTCTGACGCTCAGTGGAACG
AAAACTCACGTTAAGGGATTTTGGTCATGAGATTATCAAAAAGGATCTTCACCTAGATCCTTTTAAATTA
AAAATGAAGTTTTAAATCAATCTAAAGTACTGAGAGATCCCCTCATAATTTCCCCAAAGCGTAACCATGT
GTGAATAAATTTTGAGCTAGTAGGGTTGCAGCCACGAGTAAGTCTTCCCTTGTTATTGTGTAGCCAGAAT
GCCGCAAAACTTCCATGCCTAAGCGAACTGTTGAGAGTACGTTTCGATTTCTGACTGTGTTAGCCTGGAA
GTGCTTGTCCCAACCTTGTTTCTGAGCATGAACGCCCGCAAGCCAACATGTTAGTTGAAGCATCAGGGCG
ATTAGCAGCATGATATCAAAACGCTCTGAGCTGCTCGTTCGGCTATGGCGTAGGCCTAGTCCGTAGGCAG
GACTTTTCAAGTCTCGGAAGGTTTCTTCAATCTGCATTCGCTTCGAATAGATATTAACAAGTTGTTTGGG
TGTTCGAATTTCAACAGGTAAGTTAGTTGCTAGAACCCATGGCTCCTTTGCCGACGCTGAGTAGATTTTA
GGTGACGGGTGGTGACAATGAGTCCGTGTCGAGCGCTGATTTTTTCGGCCTTTAGAGCGAGATTTATACA
ATAGAATTTGGCATGAGATTGGATTGCTTTTAGTCAGCCTCTTATAGCCTAAAGTCTTTGAGTGACTAGA
TGACATATCATGTAAGTTGCTGATAGGTTTCCAGTTTTCCGCTCCTAGGTCTGCATATTGTACTTTTCCT
CTTACTCGACTTAACCAGTACCAACCCAGCTTCTCAACGGATTTATACCATGGCACTTTAAAGCCAGCAT
CACTGACAATGAGCGGTGTGGTGTTACTCGGTAGAATGCTCGCAAGGTCGGCTAGAAATTGGTCATGAGC
TTTCTTTGAACATTGCTCTGAAAGCGGGAACGCTTTCTCATAAAGAGTAACAGAACGACCGTGTAGTGCG
ACTGAAGCTCGCAATACCATAAGTCGTTTTTGCTCACGAATATCAGACCAGTCAACAAGTACAATGGGCA
TCGTATTGCCCGAACAGATAAAGCTAGCATGCCAACGGTATACAGCGAGTCGCTCTTTGTGGAGGTGACG
ATTACCTAACAATCGGTCGATTCGTTTGATGTTATGTTTTGTTCTCGCTTTGGTTGGCAGGTTACGGCCA
AGTTCGGTAAGAGTGAGAGTTTTACAGTCAAGTAATGCGTGGCAAGCCAACGTTAAGCTGTTGAGTCGTT
TTAAGTGTAATTCGGGGCAGAATTGGTAAAGAGAGTCGTGTAAAATATCGAGTTCGCACATCTTGTTGTC
TGATTATTGATTTTTCGCGAAACCATTTGATCATATGACAAGATGTGTATCCACCTTAACTTAATGATTT
TTACCAAAATCATTAGGGGATTCATCAGTCTAAAGTATATATGTGTAACATTGGTCTAGTGATTAGAAAA
ACTCATCGAGCATCAAATGAAACTGCAATTTATTCATATCAGGATTATCAATACCATATTTTTGAAAAAG
CCGTTTCTGTAATGAAGGAGAAAACTCACCGAGGCAGTTCCATAGGATGGCAAGATCCTGGTATCGGTCT
GCGATTCCGACTCGTCCAACATCAATACAACCTATTAATTTCCCCTCGTCAAAAATAAGGTTATCAAGTG
AGAAATCACCATGAGTGACGACTGAATCCGGTGAGAATGGCAAAAGTTTATGCATTTCTTTCCAGACTTG
TTCAACAGGCCAGCCATTACGCTCGTCATCAAAATCACTCGCATCAACCAAACCGTTATTCATTCGTGAT
TGCGCCTGAGCGAGACGAAATACGCGATCGCTGTTAAAAGGACAATTACAAACAGGAATCGAATGCAACC
GGCGCAGGAACACTGCCAGCGCATCAACAATATTTTCACCTGAATCAGGATATTCTTCTAATACCTGGAA
TGCTGTTTTCCCTGGGATCGCAGTGGTGAGTAACCATGCATCATCAGGAGTACGGATAAAATGCTTGATG
GTCGGAAGAGGCATAAATTCCGTCAGCCAGTTTAGTCTGACCATCTCATCTGTAACATCATTGGCAACGC
TACCTTTGCCATGTTTCAGAAACAACTCTGGCGCATCGGGCTTCCCATACAATCGGTAGATTGTCGCACC
TGATTGCCCGACATTATCGCGAGCCCATTTATACCCATATAAATCAGCATCCATGTTGGAATTTAATCGC
GGCCTTGAGCAAGACGTTTCCCGTTGAATATGGCTCATAACACCCCTTGTATTACTGTTTATGTAAGCAG
ACAGTTTTATTGTTCATGATGATATATTTTTATCTTGTGCAATGTAACATCAGAGATTTTGAGACACAAC
GTGGCTTTGTTGAATAAATCGAACTTTTGCTGAGTTGAAGGATCAGATCACGCATCTTCCCGACAACGCA
GACCGTTCCGTGGCAAAGCAAAAGTTCAAAATCACCAACTGGTCCACCTACAACAAAGCTCTCATCAACC
GTGGCTCCCTCACTTTCTGGCTGGATGATGGGGCGATTCAGGCGATCCCCATCCAACAGCCCGCCGTCGA
GCGGGCTTTTTTATCCCCGGAAGCCTGTGGATAGAGGGTAGTTATCCACGTGAAACCGCTAATGCCCCGC
AAAGCCTTGATTCACGGGGCTTTCCGGCCCGCTCCAAAAACTATCCACGTGAAATCGCTAATCAGGGTAC
GTGAAATCGCTAATCGGAGTACGTGAAATCGCTAATAAGGTCACGTGAAATCGCTAATCAAAAAGGCACG
TGAGAACGCTAATAGCCCTTTCAGATCAACAGCTTGCAAACACCCCTCGCTCCGGCAAGTAGTTACAGCA
AGTAG
Features (pLannotate 1.2.2; 20 found; start..end, strand, type, name):
    256..278     +  misc_feature   LB T-DNA repeat: left border repeat from nopaline C58 T-DNA (truncated)
    286..462     -  polyA_signal   CaMV poly(A) signal: cauliflower mosaic virus polyadenylation signal
    512..676     -  CDS            yokD (fragment): YOKD_BACSU - Experimental evidence at protein level: Swiss-Prot protein existence level 1. May contribute to antibiotic resistance. From Bacillus subtilis (strain 168).
    697..1719    -  CDS            hph: KHYB_ECOLX - Experimental evidence at protein level: Swiss-Prot protein existence level 1. The aminoglycoside phosphotransferases achieve inactivation of their antibiotic substrates by phosphorylation. Only phosphorylates hygromycin and closely related compounds such as demethyl analogs and destomycin. From Escherichia coli.
   1739..2084    -  promoter       CaMV 35S promoter: strong constitutive promoter from cauliflower mosaic virus
   1741..1787    -  promoter       minimal CaMV 35S promoter: minimal 35S promoter from cauliflower mosaic virus
   2165..2322    -  CDS            lacZα (fragment): LacZα fragment of β-galactosidase; lacZ fragment
   2325..2343    +  promoter       T7 promoter: promoter for bacteriophage T7 RNA polymerase
   2351..3157    +  CDS            IBMP_CAMVB (fragment): Experimental evidence at protein level: Swiss-Prot protein existence level 1. Enhances the ribosomal termination-reinitiation event leading to the translation of major open reading frames on the polycistronic viral RNAs. From Cauliflower mosaic virus (strain Bari 1) (CaMV).
   3341..3686    +  promoter       CaMV 35S promoter: strong constitutive promoter from cauliflower mosaic virus
   3638..3684    +  promoter       minimal CaMV 35S promoter: minimal 35S promoter from cauliflower mosaic virus
   3715..3768    +  misc_feature   TMV Ω: translational enhancer from the tobacco mosaic virus 5'-leader sequence (Gallie et al., 1988)
   3777..4004    +  CDS            UBIQ_CERCA: Experimental evidence at protein level: Swiss-Prot protein existence level 1. Ubiquitin exists either covalently attached to another protein, or free (unanchored). When covalently bound, it is conjugated to target proteins via an isopeptide bond either as a monomer (monoubiquitin), a polymer linked via different Lys residues of the ubiquitin (polyubiquitin chains) or a linear polymer linked via the initiator Met of the ubiquitin (linear polyubiquitin chains). Polyubiquitin chains, when attached to a target protein, have different functions depending on the Lys residue of the ubiquitin that is
   6315..6473    -  CDS            CWINV2 (fragment): INV2_ARATH - Also known as BFRUCT2. Experimental evidence at transcript level: Swiss-Prot protein existence level 2. From Arabidopsis thaliana (Mouse-ear cress).
   6461..6485    +  misc_feature   RB T-DNA repeat: right border repeat from nopaline C58 T-DNA
   6576..7164    -  rep_origin     ori: high-copy-number ColE1/pMB1/pBR322/pUC origin of replication
   8523..8592    +  ncRNA          RNA-OUT: Accession: RF00240 - RNA-OUT
   8673..9488    -  CDS            KanR: aminoglycoside phosphotransferase; aph(3')-Ia; confers resistance to kanamycin in bacteria or G418 (Geneticin®) in eukaryotes
   9673..9774    +  CDS            TRA2_ECOLX (fragment): Protein predicted: Swiss-Prot protein existence level 4. Required for transposition of transposon Tn903. From Escherichia coli.
   9779..129     +  rep_origin     pSa ori (across the origin): origin of replication from bacterial plasmid pSa
