[The description below was written by a language model from this plasmid's Addgene catalogue record and pLannotate feature annotations shown in this document.]
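Description:
L1P27 is a plant expression binary vector built on the pGII-L1-Rep backbone (a pGreenII-style "Level 1" plasmid in a modular assembly scheme) that carries a constitutively expressed PhiC31 integrase cassette. In bacteria it is maintained as a high-copy plasmid through a ColE1/pUC-type origin and selected with kanamycin via an aph(3')-Ia gene. A pSa origin is also present, which in pGreen-type vectors supports replication in Agrobacterium when the replication function is provided in trans. The depositor notes an IS4 transposon insertion in the backbone that is considered functionally irrelevant. It may account for part of the unannotated stretch between the ColE1 origin and KanR, and helps explain why the sequenced plasmid (about 10.1 kb) is larger than backbone plus insert.

Between the nopaline-type left and right T-DNA borders sit two units. Next to the left border, in reverse orientation, a CaMV 35S promoter drives the hph hygromycin phosphotransferase gene with a CaMV poly(A) signal, giving hygromycin selection of transformed plants. The payload, p35S-UbArg-PhiC31NLS-tUBQ1, uses an extended CaMV 35S promoter region and the TMV Ω translational enhancer to express a ubiquitin coding sequence fused upstream of PhiC31 integrase carrying a nuclear localisation signal, terminated by the UBQ1 terminator. The integrase and terminator are named in the catalogue entry but were not picked up by the automated annotation, which leaves that region blank. The "UbArg" name suggests a ubiquitin-fusion design in which cleavage of ubiquitin exposes an N-terminal arginine, a destabilising N-degron that shortens integrase half-life, although the record does not spell this out. The plasmid belongs to a toolbox of serine integrases used to record gene expression during plant development, where it provides a constitutive integrase source.
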