Addgene plasmid #195929: L1P27
Purpose: Level 1 PhiC31 cassette with constitutive promoter: p35S-UbArg-PhiC31NLS-tUBQ1
Depositing lab: Jennifer Nemhauser. Depositing organization: University of Washington. Publication: An integrase toolbox to record gene-expression during plant development. Guiziou S, Maranas CJ, Chu JC, Nemhauser JL. Nat Commun. 2023 Apr 3;14(1):1844. doi: 10.1038/s41467-023-37607-5. PubMed 37012288.
Backbone
  Vector backbone: pGII-L1-Rep
  Backbone size w/o insert (bp): 4708
  Vector type: Plant Expression
  Selectable markers: Hygromycin
Growth in bacteria
  Bacterial resistance: Kanamycin, 50 μg/mL
  Growth temperature: 37°C
  Growth strain: DH5alpha
  Copy number: High Copy
Gene/Insert
  Gene/Insert name: p35S-UbArg-PhiC31NLS-tUBQ1
  Species: Synthetic
  Insert size (bp): 4070
  Cloning method: Restriction Enzyme; 5′ cloning site Unknown (unknown if destroyed)
Terms and licenses: Academic/Nonprofit Terms; Industry Terms: Not Available to Industry
Depositor comments: IS4 Transposon present in plasmid backbone. This is a known insertion and is not of any functional concern.
How to cite: L1P27 was a gift from Jennifer Nemhauser (Addgene plasmid # 195929 ; http://n2t.net/addgene:195929 ; RRID:Addgene_195929)
